>Addgene plasmid #125579 | pCALNL-mutKir2.1 | addgene full sequence | sequence record 243948 | Addgene NGS Result
GGTCGACATTGATTATTGACTAGTTATTAATAGTAATCAATTACGGGGTCATTAGTTCATAGCCCATATA
TGGAGTTCCGCGTTACATAACTTACGGTAAATGGCCCGCCTGGCTGACCGCCCAACGACCCCCGCCCATT
GACGTCAATAATGACGTATGTTCCCATAGTAACGCCAATAGGGACTTTCCATTGACGTCAATGGGTGGAG
TATTTACGGTAAACTGCCCACTTGGCAGTACATCAAGTGTATCATATGCCAAGTACGCCCCCTATTGACG
TCAATGACGGTAAATGGCCCGCCTGGCATTATGCCCAGTACATGACCTTATGGGACTTTCCTACTTGGCA
GTACATCTACGTATTAGTCATCGCTATTACCATGGTCGAGGTGAGCCCCACGTTCTGCTTCACTCTCCCC
ATCTCCCCCCCCTCCCCACCCCCAATTTTGTATTTATTTATTTTTTAATTATTTTGTGCAGCGATGGGGG
CGGGGGGGGGGGGGGGGCGCGCCAGGCGGGGCGGGGCGGGGCGAGGGGCGGGGCGGGGCGAGGCGGAGAG
GTGCGGCGGCAGCCAATCAGAGCGGCGCGCTCCGAAAGTTTCCTTTTATGGCGAGGCGGCGGCGGCGGCG
GCCCTATAAAAAGCGAAGCGCGCGGCGGGCGGGAGTCGCTGCGCGCTGCCTTCGCCCCGTGCCCCGCTCC
GCCGCCGCCTCGCGCCGCCCGCCCCGGCTCTGACTGACCGCGTTACTCCCACAGGTGAGCGGGCGGGACG
GCCCTTCTCCTCCGGGCTGTAATTAGCGCTTGGTTTAATGACGGCTTGTTTCTTTTCTGTGGCTGCGTGA
AAGCCTTGAGGGGCTCCGGGAGGGCCCTTTGTGCGGGGGGAGCGGCTCGGGGGGTGCGTGCGTGTGTGTG
TGCGTGGGGAGCGCCGCGTGCGGCTCCGCGCTGCCCGGCGGCTGTGAGCGCTGCGGGCGCGGCGCGGGGC
TTTGTGCGCTCCGCAGTGTGCGCGAGGGGAGCGCGGCCGGGGGCGGTGCCCCGCGGTGCGGGGGGGGCTG
CGAGGGGAACAAAGGCTGCGTGCGGGGTGTGTGCGTGGGGGGGTGAGCAGGGGGTGTGGGCGCGTCGGTC
GGGCTGCAACCCCCCCTGCACCCCCCTCCCCGAGTTGCTGAGCACGGCCCGGCTTCGGGTGCGGGGCTCC
GTACGGGGCGTGGCGCGGGGCTCGCCGTGCCGGGCGGGGGGTGGCGGCAGGTGGGGGTGCCGGGCGGGGC
GGGGCCGCCTCGGGCCGGGGAGGGCTCGGGGGAGGGGCGCGGCGGCCCCCGGAGCGCCGGCGGCTGTCGA
GGCGCGGCGAGCCGCAGCCATTGCCTTTTATGGTAATCGTGCGAGAGGGCGCAGGGACTTCCTTTGTCCC
AAATCTGTGCGGAGCCGAAATCTGGGAGGCGCCGCCGCACCCCCTCTAGCGGGCGCGGGGCGAAGCGGTG
CGGCGCCGGCAGGAAGGAAATGGGCGGGGAGGGCCTTCGTGCGTCGCCGCGCCGCCGTCCCCTTCTCCCT
CTCCAGCCTCGGGGCTGTCCGCGGGGGGACGGCTGCCTTCGGGGGGGACGGGGCAGGGCGGGGTTCGGCT
TCTGGCGTGTGACCGGCGGCTCTAGAGCCTCTGCTAACCATGTTCATGCCTTCTTCTTTTTCCTACAGCT
CCTGGGCAACGTGCTGGTTATTGTGCTGTCTCATCATTTTGGCAAAGAATTGATTAATTCGAGCGAACGC
GTATAACTTCGTATAGCATACATTATACGAAGTTATCTCGAGTCGGATTTGATCTGATCAAGAGACAGGA
TGAGGATCGTTTCGCATGATTGAACAAGATGGATTGCACGCAGGTTCTCCGGCCGCTTGGGTGGAGAGGC
TATTCGGCTATGACTGGGCACAACAGACAATCGGCTGCTCTGATGCCGCCGTGTTCCGGCTGTCAGCGCA
GGGGCGCCCGGTTCTTTTTGTCAAGACCGACCTGTCCGGTGCCCTGAATGAACTGCAGGACGAGGCAGCG
CGGCTATCGTGGCTGGCCACGACGGGCGTTCCTTGCGCAGCTGTGCTCGACGTTGTCACTGAAGCGGGAA
GGGACTGGCTGCTATTGGGCGAAGTGCCGGGGCAGGATCTCCTGTCATCTCACCTTGCTCCTGCCGAGAA
AGTATCCATCATGGCTGATGCAATGCGGCGGCTGCATACGCTTGATCCGGCTACCTGCCCATTCGACCAC
CAAGCGAAACATCGCATCGAGCGAGCACGTACTCGGATGGAAGCCGGTCTTGTCGATCAGGATGATCTGG
ACGAAGAGCATCAGGGGCTCGCGCCAGCCGAACTGTTCGCCAGGCTCAAGGCGCGCATGCCCGACGGCGA
GGATCTCGTCGTGACCCATGGCGATGCCTGCTTGCCGAATATCATGGTGGAAAATGGCCGCTTTTCTGGA
TTCATCGACTGTGGCCGGCTGGGTGTGGCGGACCGCTATCAGGACATAGCGTTGGCTACCCGTGATATTG
CTGAAGAGCTTGGCGGCGAATGGGCTGACCGCTTCCTCGTGCTTTACGGTATCGCCGCTCCCGATTCGCA
GCGCATCGCCTTCTATCGCCTTCTTGACGAGTTCTTCTGAGCGGGACTCTGGGGTTCGAAATGACCGACC
AAGCGACGCCCAACCTGCCATCACGAGATTTCGATTCCACCGCCGCCTTCTATGAAAGGTTGGGCTTCGG
AATCGTTTTCCGGGACGCCGGCTGGATGATCCTCCAGCGCGGGGATCTCATGCTGGAGTTCTTCGCCCAC
CCCATCGATAACTTGTTTATTGCAGCTTATAATGGTTACAAATAAAGCAATAGCATCACAAATTTCACAA
ATAAAGCATTTTTTTCACTGCATTCTAGTTGTGGTTTGTCCAAACTCATCAATGTATCTTATCATGTCTG
GATCAATCCGAACGCGTATAACTTCGTATAGCATACATTATACGAAGTTATCTCGAGTCGCTCGGTACGA
TTTAAATTGAATTCGCCACCATGGGCAGTGTGAGAACCAACCGCTACAGCATCGTCTCTTCGGAGGAAGA
TGGCATGAAGCTGGCCACTATGGCAGTTGCCAATGGCTTTGGGAATGGCAAGAGTAAAGTCCATACCCGA
CAACAGTGCAGGAGCCGCTTTGTGAAGAAAGATGGTCATTGCAATGTTCAGTTTATCAACGTGGGTGAGA
AGGGACAGAGGTACCTGGCAGACATCTTTACTACCTGTGTCGACATCCGCTGGAGGTGGATGCTGGTTAT
CTTCTGTCTTGCCTTCGTGCTCTCCTGGCTGTTCTTTGGCTGTGTGTTTTGGTTGATAGCCCTGCTCCAT
GGGGATCTAGATACTTCTAAAGTGAGCAAAGCATGCGTGTCAGAGGTCAACAGCTTCACGGCTGCCTTCC
TCTTCTCCATCGAGACCCAGACAACCATTGCCGCTGCTTTCAGGTGTGTGACAGACGAGTGCCCAATTGC
TGTCTTCATGGTGGTATTCCAGTCAATCGTAGGCTGCATCATTGACGCCTTCATCATTGGTGCAGTCATG
GCGAAGATGGCAAAGCCAAAGAAGAGAAATGAGACTCTTGTCTTCAGTCACAATGCTGTGATTGCCATGA
GGGATGGCAAACTCTGCTTGATGTGGAGAGTGGGTAACCTTCGAAAGAGCCACCTTGTGGAAGCTCATGT
CCGGGCACAGCTTCTCAAATCTAGGATCACTTCAGAAGGGGAGTATATCCCTTTGGACCAGATAGACATC
AATGTTGGTTTTGATAGTGGAATTGACCGCATATTTCTAGTGTCCCCCATCACTATCGTTCACGAAATAG
ATGAAGACAGCCCTTTATATGACTTGAGTAAGCAGGACATTGACAATGCAGACTTTGAAATTGTTGTCAT
ACTGGAAGGCATGGTGGAGGCGACTGCCATGACAACTCAATGCCGGAGTTCGTATCTGGCCAATGAAATT
CTCTGGGGTCACCGCTATGAGCCAGTGCTCTTTGAAGAGAAACACTACTATAAAGTAGACTATTCAAGAT
TCCATAAGACTTATGAAGTACCTAACACCCCCCTTTGTAGTGCCAGAGACTTAGCAGAGAAGAAATACAT
CCTTTCAAATGCAAATTCATTTTGCTATGAAAATGAAGTTGCCCTAACAAGCAAAGAGGAAGAGGAGGAT
AGTGAGAACGGAGTCCCAGAGAGCACAAGCACAGACTCACCTCCTGGCATAGATCTCCACAACCAGGCAA
GCGTACCTCTAGAGCCCAGGCCCTTAAGGCGAGAATCGGAGATACTCGAGGACTACAAGGACGACGACGA
CAAGTGAGCGGCCGCACTCCTCAGGTGCAGGCTGCCTATCAGAAGGTGGTGGCTGGTGTGGCCAATGCCC
TGGCTCACAAATACCACTGAGATCTTTTTCCCTCTGCCAAAAATTATGGGGACATCATGAAGCCCCTTGA
GCATCTGACTTCTGGCTAATAAAGGAAATTTATTTTCATTGCAATAGTGTGTTGGAATTTTTTGTGTCTC
TCACTCGGAAGGACATATGGGAGGGCAAATCATTTAAAACATCAGAATGAGTATTTGGTTTAGAGTTTGG
CAACATATGCCCATATGCTGGCTGCCATGAACAAAGGTTGGCTATAAAGAGGTCATCAGTATATGAAACA
GCCCCCTGCTGTCCATTCCTTATTCCATAGAAAAGCCTTGACTTGAGGTTAGATTTTTTTTATATTTTGT
TTTGTGTTATTTTTTTCTTTAACATCCCTAAAATTTTCCTTACATGTTTTACTAGCCAGATTTTTCCTCC
TCTCCTGACTACTCCCAGTCATAGCTGTCCCTCTTCTCTTATGGAGATCCCTCGACCTGCAGCCCAAGCT
TGGCGTAATCATGGTCATAGCTGTTTCCTGTGTGAAATTGTTATCCGCTCACAATTCCACACAACATACG
AGCCGGAAGCATAAAGTGTAAAGCCTGGGGTGCCTAATGAGTGAGCTAACTCACATTAATTGCGTTGCGC
TCACTGCCCGCTTTCCAGTCGGGAAACCTGTCGTGCCAGCGGATCCGCATCTCAATTAGTCAGCAACCAT
AGTCCCGCCCCTAACTCCGCCCAGTTCCGCCCATTCTCCGCCCCATGGCTGACTAATTTTTTTTATTTAT
GCAGAGGCCGAGGCCGCCTCGGCCTCTGAGCTATTCCAGAAGTAGTGAGGAGGCTTTTTTGGAGGCCTAG
GCTTTTGCAAAAAGCTAACTTGTTTATTGCAGCTTATAATGGTTACAAATAAAGCAATAGCATCACAAAT
TTCACAAATAAAGCATTTTTTTCACTGCATTCTAGTTGTGGTTTGTCCAAACTCATCAATGTATCTTATC
ATGTCTGGATCCGCTGCATTAATGAATCGGCCAACGCGCGGGGAGAGGCGGTTTGCGTATTGGGCGCTCT
TCCGCTTCCTCGCTCACTGACTCGCTGCGCTCGGTCGTTCGGCTGCGGCGAGCGGTATCAGCTCACTCAA
AGGCGGTAATACGGTTATCCACAGAATCAGGGGATAACGCAGGAAAGAACATGTGAGCAAAAGGCCAGCA
AAAGGCCAGGAACCGTAAAAAGGCCGCGTTGCTGGCGTTTTTCCATAGGCTCCGCCCCCCTGACGAGCAT
CACAAAAATCGACGCTCAAGTCAGAGGTGGCGAAACCCGACAGGACTATAAAGATACCAGGCGTTTCCCC
CTGGAAGCTCCCTCGTGCGCTCTCCTGTTCCGACCCTGCCGCTTACCGGATACCTGTCCGCCTTTCTCCC
TTCGGGAAGCGTGGCGCTTTCTCATAGCTCACGCTGTAGGTATCTCAGTTCGGTGTAGGTCGTTCGCTCC
AAGCTGGGCTGTGTGCACGAACCCCCCGTTCAGCCCGACCGCTGCGCCTTATCCGGTAACTATCGTCTTG
AGTCCAACCCGGTAAGACACGACTTATCGCCACTGGCAGCAGCCACTGGTAACAGGATTAGCAGAGCGAG
GTATGTAGGCGGTGCTACAGAGTTCTTGAAGTGGTGGCCTAACTACGGCTACACTAGAAGAACAGTATTT
GGTATCTGCGCTCTGCTGAAGCCAGTTACCTTCGGAAAAAGAGTTGGTAGCTCTTGATCCGGCAAACAAA
CCACCGCTGGTAGCGGTGGTTTTTTTGTTTGCAAGCAGCAGATTACGCGCAGAAAAAAAGGATCTCAAGA
AGATCCTTTGATCTTTTCTACGGGGTCTGACGCTCAGTGGAACGAAAACTCACGTTAAGGGATTTTGGTC
ATGAGATTATCAAAAAGGATCTTCACCTAGATCCTTTTAAATTAAAAATGAAGTTTTAAATCAATCTAAA
GTATATATGAGTAAACTTGGTCTGACAGTTACCAATGCTTAATCAGTGAGGCACCTATCTCAGCGATCTG
TCTATTTCGTTCATCCATAGTTGCCTGACTCCCCGTCGTGTAGATAACTACGATACGGGAGGGCTTACCA
TCTGGCCCCAGTGCTGCAATGATACCGCGAGACCCACGCTCACCGGCTCCAGATTTATCAGCAATAAACC
AGCCAGCCGGAAGGGCCGAGCGCAGAAGTGGTCCTGCAACTTTATCCGCCTCCATCCAGTCTATTAATTG
TTGCCGGGAAGCTAGAGTAAGTAGTTCGCCAGTTAATAGTTTGCGCAACGTTGTTGCCATTGCTACAGGC
ATCGTGGTGTCACGCTCGTCGTTTGGTATGGCTTCATTCAGCTCCGGTTCCCAACGATCAAGGCGAGTTA
CATGATCCCCCATGTTGTGCAAAAAAGCGGTTAGCTCCTTCGGTCCTCCGATCGTTGTCAGAAGTAAGTT
GGCCGCAGTGTTATCACTCATGGTTATGGCAGCACTGCATAATTCTCTTACTGTCATGCCATCCGTAAGA
TGCTTTTCTGTGACTGGTGAGTACTCAACCAAGTCATTCTGAGAATAGTGTATGCGGCGACCGAGTTGCT
CTTGCCCGGCGTCAATACGGGATAATACCGCGCCACATAGCAGAACTTTAAAAGTGCTCATCATTGGAAA
ACGTTCTTCGGGGCGAAAACTCTCAAGGATCTTACCGCTGTTGAGATCCAGTTCGATGTAACCCACTCGT
GCACCCAACTGATCTTCAGCATCTTTTACTTTCACCAGCGTTTCTGGGTGAGCAAAAACAGGAAGGCAAA
ATGCCGCAAAAAAGGGAATAAGGGCGACACGGAAATGTTGAATACTCATACTCTTCCTTTTTCAATATTA
TTGAAGCATTTATCAGGGTTATTGTCTCATGAGCGGATACATATTTGAATGTATTTAGAAAAATAAACAA
ATAGGGGTTCCGCGCACATTTCCCCGAAAAGTGCCACCTG
Features (pLannotate 1.2.2; 23 found; start..end, strand, type, name):
      5..384     +  enhancer       CMV enhancer: human cytomegalovirus immediate early enhancer
    386..661     +  promoter       chicken β-actin promoter: No description available
    662..1678    +  intron         chimeric intron: chimera between introns from chicken β-actin and rabbit β-globin
   1753..1786    +  protein_bind   loxP: Cre-mediated recombination occurs in the 8-bp core sequence (GCATACAT). Cre recombinase
   1836..2627    +  CDS            neo: KKA2_KLEPN - Also known as kan, nptII. Experimental evidence at protein level: Swiss-Prot protein existence level 1. Resistance to kanamycin, neomycin, paromomycin, ribostamycin, butirosin and gentamicin B. From Klebsiella pneumoniae.
   2651..2803    +  CDS            ble (fragment): BLE_KLEPN - Experimental evidence at protein level: Swiss-Prot protein existence level 1. Binding protein with a strong affinity to the bleomycin family of antibiotics. Binds to CL990; an antimitotic-antibiotic compound. From Klebsiella pneumoniae.
   2810..2944    +  polyA_signal   SV40 poly(A) signal: SV40 polyadenylation signal
   2958..2991    +  protein_bind   loxP: Cre-mediated recombination occurs in the 8-bp core sequence (GCATACAT). Cre recombinase
   3031..4314    +  CDS            Kcnj2: KCNJ2_MOUSE - Also known as Irk1. Experimental evidence at protein level: Swiss-Prot protein existence level 1. Probably participates in establishing action potential waveform and excitability of neuronal and muscle tissues. Inward rectifier potassium channels are characterized by a greater tendency to allow potassium to flow into the cell rather than out of it. Their voltage dependence is regulated by the concentration of extracellular potassium; as external potassium is raised, the voltage range of the channel opening shifts to more positive voltages. The inward rectification is mainly due t
   4324..4344    +  CDS            FLAG (fragment): FLAG® epitope tag, followed by an enterokinase cleavage site
   4356..4427    +  CDS            HBB (fragment): HBB_PONPY - Experimental evidence at transcript level: Swiss-Prot protein existence level 2. Involved in oxygen transport from the lung to the various peripheral tissues. From Pongo pygmaeus (Bornean orangutan).
   4498..4553    +  polyA_signal   β-globin poly(A) signal: rabbit β-globin polyadenylation signal (Gil and Proudfoot, 1987)
   4938..4954    -  protein_bind   lac operator: The lac repressor binds to the lac operator to inhibit transcription in E. coli. This inhibition can be relieved by adding lactose or isopropyl-β-D-thiogalactopyranoside (IPTG). lac repressor encoded by lacI
   4962..4992    -  promoter       lac promoter: promoter for the E. coli lac operon
   5007..5028    -  protein_bind   CAP binding site: CAP binding activates transcription in the presence of cAMP. E. coli catabolite activator protein
   5041..5080    -  CDS            lacI (fragment): lac repressor; lacI; The lac repressor binds to the lac operator to inhibit transcription in E. coli. This inhibition can be relieved by adding lactose or isopropyl-β-D-thiogalactopyranoside (IPTG).
   5087..5109    +  promoter       SV40 promoter (fragment): SV40 enhancer and early promoter
   5113..5247    +  rep_origin     SV40 ori: SV40 origin of replication
   5267..5401    +  polyA_signal   SV40 poly(A) signal: SV40 polyadenylation signal
   5403..5457    -  CDS            lacI (fragment): lac repressor; lacI; The lac repressor binds to the lac operator to inhibit transcription in E. coli. This inhibition can be relieved by adding lactose or isopropyl-β-D-thiogalactopyranoside (IPTG).
   5640..6228    -  rep_origin     ori: high-copy-number ColE1/pMB1/pBR322/pUC origin of replication
   6399..7259    -  CDS            AmpR: β-lactamase; bla; confers resistance to ampicillin, carbenicillin, and related antibiotics
   7260..7364    -  promoter       AmpR promoter: bla
