[The description below was written by a language model from this plasmid's Addgene catalogue record and pLannotate feature annotations shown in this document.]
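Description:
pCALNL-mutKir2.1 is a 7.4 kb mammalian expression plasmid built on the pCALNL Cre/lox backbone and designed for Cre-dependent expression of a non-conducting mutant of the mouse inward-rectifier potassium channel Kir2.1 (Kcnj2). It is propagated in E. coli as a high-copy plasmid through a ColE1/pUC-type origin and selected with ampicillin via the β-lactamase gene. The backbone also carries remnants of lac regulatory sequences and an SV40 origin with an adjacent SV40 poly(A) signal.

Expression is driven by the CAG arrangement: the CMV immediate-early enhancer, the chicken β-actin promoter and a chimeric β-actin/β-globin intron, which together give strong, broadly active transcription. Immediately downstream lies a loxP-flanked stop cassette made up of a neomycin resistance coding sequence, a fragment of the ble gene and an SV40 polyadenylation signal. While this cassette is in place, transcripts terminate before reaching the channel coding sequence. Cre recombinase excises the segment between the two same-orientation loxP sites, bringing the Kcnj2 open reading frame under direct control of the CAG promoter. The channel carries a C-terminal FLAG epitope for detection, and the transcript ends at a rabbit β-globin poly(A) signal.

The insert has the GYG motif of the pore selectivity filter changed to AAA, which abolishes potassium conduction. A mutant like this typically serves as a negative control for wild-type Kir2.1 overexpression, which is used to dampen neuronal excitability. The associated study examined activity-dependent synaptic competition in developing mouse mitral cells, and the Cre dependence allows expression to be restricted to Cre-expressing cells.
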