Addgene plasmid #125579: pCALNL-mutKir2.1
Purpose: Cre-dependent expression of a non-conducting mutant of Kir2.1 (FLAG-tagged) in mammalian cells.
Depositing lab: Takeshi Imai. Depositing organization: Kyushu University. Publication: Activity-dependent local protection and lateral inhibition control synaptic competition in developing mitral cells in mice. Fujimoto S, Leiwe MN, Aihara S, Sakaguchi R, Muroyama Y, Kobayakawa R, Kobayakawa K, Saito T, Imai T. Dev Cell. 2023 Jul 24;58(14):1221-1236.e7. doi: 10.1016/j.devcel.2023.05.004. Epub 2023 Jun 7. PubMed 37290446.
Backbone
  Vector backbone: pCALNL
  Vector type: Mammalian Expression, Cre/Lox
Growth in bacteria
  Bacterial resistance: Ampicillin, 100 μg/mL
  Growth temperature: 37°C
  Growth strain: DH5alpha
  Copy number: High Copy
Gene/Insert
  Gene/Insert name: Kir2.1
  Species: M. musculus (mouse)
  Mutation: A non-conducting mutant (GYG -> AAA).
  Entrez Gene: Kcnj2 (a.k.a. IRK1, Kcnf1, Kir2.1)
  Tag / fusion protein: FLAG (C terminal on insert)
Resource information
  A portion of this plasmid was derived from a plasmid made by: pCALNL vector is derived from Addgene #13770.
Terms and licenses: Academic/Nonprofit Terms; Industry Terms: Not Available to Industry
Depositor comments: Please visit https://www.biorxiv.org/content/10.1101/625616v2 for bioRxiv preprint.
How to cite: pCALNL-mutKir2.1 was a gift from Takeshi Imai (Addgene plasmid # 125579 ; http://n2t.net/addgene:125579 ; RRID:Addgene_125579)
